>Addgene plasmid #192314 | pEN_TT mCh-V5-NES-EGFP-IBB | addgene full sequence | sequence record 375709 | Addgene NGS Result
CTGACGGATGGCCTTTTTGCGTTTCTACAAACTCTTCCTGTTAGTTAGTTACTTAAGCTCGGGCCCCAAA
TAATGATTTTATTTTGACTGATAGTGACCTGTTCGTTGCAACAAATTGATAAGCAATGCTTTTTTATAAT
GCCAACTTTGTACAAAAAAGCAGGCTTTAAAGGAACCAATTCAGTCGACTGGATCCCGAGTTTACTCCCT
ATCAGTGATAGAGAACGTATGTCGAGTTTACTCCCTATCAGTGATAGAGAACGATGTCGAGTTTACTCCC
TATCAGTGATAGAGAACGTATGTCGAGTTTACTCCCTATCAGTGATAGAGAACGTATGTCGAGTTTACTC
CCTATCAGTGATAGAGAACGTATGTCGAGTTTATCCCTATCAGTGATAGAGAACGTATGTCGAGTTTACT
CCCTATCAGTGATAGAGAACGTATGTCGAGGTAGGCGTGTACGGTGGGAGGCCTATATAAGCAGAGCTCG
TTTAGTGAACCGTCAGATCGCCACTAGTATGGTGAGCAAGGGCGAGGAGGATAACATGGCCATCATCAAG
GAGTTCATGCGCTTCAAGGTGCACATGGAGGGCTCCGTGAACGGCCACGAGTTCGAGATCGAGGGCGAGG
GCGAGGGCCGCCCCTACGAGGGCACCCAGACCGCCAAGCTGAAGGTGACCAAGGGTGGCCCCCTGCCCTT
CGCCTGGGACATCCTGTCCCCTCAGTTCATGTACGGCTCCAAGGCCTACGTGAAGCACCCCGCCGACATC
CCCGACTACTTGAAGCTGTCCTTCCCCGAGGGCTTCAAGTGGGAGCGCGTGATGAACTTCGAGGACGGCG
GCGTGGTGACCGTGACCCAGGACTCCTCCCTGCAGGACGGCGAGTTCATCTACAAGGTGAAGCTGCGCGG
CACCAACTTCCCCTCCGACGGCCCCGTAATGCAGAAGAAGACCATGGGCTGGGAGGCCTCCTCCGAGCGG
ATGTACCCCGAGGACGGCGCCCTGAAGGGCGAGATCAAGCAGAGGCTGAAGCTGAAGGACGGCGGCCACT
ACGACGCTGAGGTCAAGACCACCTACAAGGCCAAGAAGCCCGTGCAGCTGCCCGGCGCCTACAACGTCAA
CATCAAGTTGGACATCACCTCCCACAACGAGGACTACACCATCGTGGAACAGTACGAACGCGCCGAGGGC
CGCCACTCCACCGGCGGCATGGACGAGCTGTACAAGGGTAAGCCTATCCCTAACCCTCTCCTCGGTCTCG
ATTCTACGACCGGTTTAGCCTTGAAATTAGCAGGTCTTGATATCATGGTGAGCAAGGGCGAGGAGCTGTT
CACCGGGGTGGTGCCCATCCTGGTCGAGCTGGACGGCGACGTAAACGGCCACAAGTTCAGCGTGTCTGGC
GAGGGCGAGGGCGATGCCACCTACGGCAAGCTGACCCTGAAGTTCATCTGCACCACCGGCAAGCTGCCCG
TGCCCTGGCCCACCCTCGTGACCACCCTGACCTACGGCGTGCAGTGCTTCAGCCGCTACCCCGACCACAT
GAAGCAGCACGACTTCTTCAAGTCCGCCATGCCCGAAGGCTACGTCCAGGAGCGCACCATCTTCTTCAAG
GACGACGGCAACTACAAGACCCGCGCCGAGGTGAAGTTCGAGGGCGACACCCTGGTGAACCGCATCGAGC
TGAAGGGCATCGACTTCAAGGAGGACGGCAACATCCTGGGGCACAAGCTGGAGTACAACTACAACAGCCA
CAACGTCTATATCATGGCCGACAAGCAGAAGAACGGCATCAAGGCGAACTTCAAGATCCGCCACAACATC
GAGGACGGCAGCGTGCAGCTCGCCGACCACTACCAGCAGAACACCCCCATCGGCGACGGCCCCGTGCTGC
TGCCCGACAACCACTACCTGAGCACCCAGTCCGCCCTGAGCAAAGACCCCAACGAGAAGCGCGATCACAT
GGTCCTGCTGGAGTTCGTGACCGCCGCCGGGATCACTCTCGGCATGGACGAGCTGTACGGTACCATGTCC
ACCAACGAGAATGCTAATACACCAGCTGCCCGTCTTCACAGATTCAAGAACAAGGGAAAAGACAGTACAG
AAATGAGGCGTCGCAGAATAGAGGTCAATGTGGAGCTGAGGAAAGCTAAGAAGGATGACCAGATGCTGAA
GAGGAGAAATGTAAGCTCATTTCCTGATGATGCTACTTCTCCGCTGCAGGAAAACCGCAACAACTAACAA
TTGGAAGACTAATGCGTTTTCGAGATATCTAGACCCAGCTTTCTTGTACAAAGTTGGCATTATAAGAAAG
CATTGCTTATCAATTTGTTGCAACGAACAGGTCACTATCAGTCAAAATAAAATCATTATTTGCCATCCAG
CTGCAGCTCTGGCCCGTGTCTCAAAATCTCTGATGTTACATTGCACAAGATAAAAATATATCATCATGAA
CAATAAAACTGTCTGCTTACATAAACAGTAATACAAGGGGTGTTATGAGCCATATTCAACGGGAAACGTC
GAGGCCGCGATTAAATTCCAACATGGATGCTGATTTATATGGGTATAAATGGGCTCGCGATAATGTCGGG
CAATCAGGTGCGACAATCTATCGCTTGTATGGGAAGCCCGATGCGCCAGAGTTGTTTCTGAAACATGGCA
AAGGTAGCGTTGCCAATGATGTTACAGATGAGATGGTCAGACTAAACTGGCTGACGGAATTTATGCCTCT
TCCGACCATCAAGCATTTTATCCGTACTCCTGATGATGCATGGTTACTCACCACTGCGATCCCCGGAAAA
ACAGCATTCCAGGTATTAGAAGAATATCCTGATTCAGGTGAAAATATTGTTGATGCGCTGGCAGTGTCCC
TGCGCCGGTTGCATTCGATTCCTGTTTGTAATTGTCCTTTTAACAGCGATCGCGTATTTCGTCTCGCTCA
GGCGCAATCACGAATGAATAACGGTTTGGTTGATGCGAGTGATTTTGATGACGAGCGTAATGGCTGGCCT
GTTGAACAAGTCTGGAAAGAAATGCATAAACTTTTGCCATTCTCACCGGATTCAGTCGTCACTCATGGTG
ATTTCTCACTTGATAACCTTATTTTTGACGAGGGGAAATTAGGCCGGGAAGCCGATCTCGGCTTGAACGA
ATTGTTAGGTGGCGGTACTTGGGTCGATATCAAAGTGCATCACTTCTTCCCGTATGCCCAACTTTGTATA
GAGAGCCACTGCGGGATCGTCACCGTAATCTGCTTGCACGTAGATCACATAAGCACCAAGCGCGTTGGCC
TCATGCTTGAGGAGATTGATGAGCGCGGTGGCAATGCCCTGCCTCCGGTGCTCGCCGGAGACTGCGAGAT
CATAGATATAGATCTCACTACGCGGCTGCTCAAACTTGGGCAGAACGTAAGCCGCGAGAGCGCCAACAAC
CGCTTCTTGGTCGAAGGCAGCAAGCGCGATGAATGTCTTACTACGGAGCAAGTTCCCGAGGTAATCGGAG
TCCGGCTGATGTTGGGAGTAGGTGGCTACGTCTCCGAACTCACGACCGAAAAGATCAAGAGCAGCCCGCA
TGGATTTGACTTGGTCAGGGCCGAGCCTACATGTGCGAATGATGCCCATACTTGAGCCACCTAACTTTGT
TTTAGGGCGACTGCCCTGCTGCGTAACATCGTTGCTGCTGCGTAACATCGTTGCTGCTCCATAACATCAA
ACATCGACCCACGGCGTAACGCGCTTGCTGCTTGGATGCCCGAGGCATAGACTGTACAAAAAAACAGTCA
TAACAAGCCATGAAAACCGCCACTGCGCCGTTACCACCGCTGCGTTCGGTCAAGGTTCTGGACCAGTTGC
GTGAGCGCATACGCTACTTGCATTACAGTTTACGAACCGAACAGGCTTATGTCAACTGGGTTCGTGCCTT
CATCCGTTTCCACGGTGTGCGTCACCCGGCAACCTTGGGCAGCAGCGAAGTCGAGGCATTTCTGTCCTGG
CTGGCGAACGAGCGCAAGGTTTCGGTCTCCACGCATCGTCAGGCATTGGCGGCCTTGCTGTTCTTCTACG
GCAAGGTGCTGTGCACGGATCTGCCCTGGCTTCAGGAGATCGGAAGACCTCGGCCGTCGCGGCGCTTGCC
GGTGGTGCTGACCCCGGATGAAGTGGTTCGCATCCTCGGTTTTCTGGAAGGCGAGCATCGTTTGTTCGCC
CAGGACTCTAGCTATAGTTCTAGTGGTTGGCTACTAATAGGTTGTATTGATGTTGGACGAGTCGGAATCG
CAGACCGATACCAGGATCTTGCCATCCTATGGAACTGCCTCGGTGAGTTTTCTCCTTCATTACAGAAACG
GCTTTTTCAAAAATATGGTATTGATAATCCTGATATGAATAAATTGCAGTTTCATTTGATGCTCGATGAG
TTTTTCTAATCAGAATTGGTTAATTGGTTGTAACACTGGCAGAGCATTACGCTGACTTGACGGGACGGCG
CAAGCTCATGACCAAAATCCCTTAACGTGAGTTTTCGTTCCACTGAGCGTCAGACCCCGTAGAAAAGATC
AAAGGATCTTCTTGAGATCCTTTTTTTCTGCGCGTAATCTGCTGCTTGCAAACAAAAAAACCACCGCTAC
CAGCGGTGGTTTGTTTGCCGGATCAAGAGCTACCAACTCTTTTTCCGAAGGTAACTGGCTTCAGCAGAGC
GCAGATACCAAATACTGTTCTTCTAGTGTAGCCGTAGTTAGGCCACCACTTCAAGAACTCTGTAGCACCG
CCTACATACCTCGCTCTGCTAATCCTGTTACCAGTGGCTGCTGCCAGTGGCGATAAGTCGTGTCTTACCG
GGTTGGACTCAAGACGATAGTTACCGGATAAGGCGCAGCGGTCGGGCTGAACGGGGGGTTCGTGCACACA
GCCCAGCTTGGAGCGAACGACCTACACCGAACTGAGATACCTACAGCGTGAGCTATGAGAAAGCGCCACG
CTTCCCGAAGGGAGAAAGGCGGACAGGTATCCGGTAAGCGGCAGGGTCGGAACAGGAGAGCGCACGAGGG
AGCTTCCAGGGGGAAACGCCTGGTATCTTTATAGTCCTGTCGGGTTTCGCCACCTCTGACTTGAGCGTCG
ATTTTTGTGATGCTCGTCAGGGGGGCGGAGCCTATGGAAAAACGCCAGCAACGCGGCCTTTTTACGGTTC
CTGGCCTTTTGCTGGCCTTTTGCTCACATGTTCTTTCCTGCGTTATCCCCTGATTCTGTGGATAACCGTA
TTACCGCTAGCATGGATCTCGGGGACGTCTAACTACTAAGCGAGAGTAGGGAACTGCCAGGCATCAAATA
AAACGAAAGGCTCAGTCGGAAGACTGGGCCTTTCGTTTTATCTGTTGTTTGTCGGTGAACGCTCTCCTGA
GTAGGACAAATCCGCCGGGAGCGGATTTGAACGTTGTGAAGCAACGGCCCGGAGGGTGGCGGGCAGGACG
CCCGCCATAAACTGCCAGGCATCAAACTAAGCAGAAGGCCATC
Features (pLannotate 1.2.2; 15 found; start..end, strand, type, name):
     67..166     +  protein_bind   attL1: mutant version of attL; recombination site for the Gateway® LR reaction LR Clonase™
    198..512     +  promoter       tight TRE promoter: Tet-responsive promoter PTight, consisting of seven tet operator sequences followed by the minimal CMV promoter
    519..1226    +  CDS            mCherry: mCherry is a basic (constitutively fluorescent) red fluorescent protein published in 2004, derived from Discosoma sp.. It is reported to be a very rapidly-maturing monomer with low acid sensitivity.
   1227..1268    +  CDS            V5 tag: epitope tag from simian virus 5
   1305..2018    +  CDS            EGFP: EGFP is a basic (constitutively fluorescent) green fluorescent protein published in 1996, derived from Aequorea victoria. It is reported to be a rapidly-maturing weak dimer with moderate acid sensitivity.
   2025..2234    +  CDS            KPNA2 (fragment): IMA1_HUMAN - Also known as RCH1, SRP1. Experimental evidence at protein level: Swiss-Prot protein existence level 1. Functions in nuclear protein import as an adapter protein for nuclear receptor KPNB1. Binds specifically and directly to substrates containing either a simple or bipartite NLS motif. Docking of the importin/substrate complex to the nuclear pore complex (NPC) is mediated by KPNB1 through binding to nucleoporin FxFG repeats and the complex is subsequently translocated through the pore by an energy requiring, Ran-dependent mechanism. At the nucleoplasmic side of the NPC, Ran binds
   2273..2372    -  protein_bind   attL2: mutant version of attL; recombination site for the Gateway® LR reaction LR Clonase™
   2495..3121    +  CDS            KanR (fragment): aminoglycoside phosphotransferase; aph(3')-Ia; confers resistance to kanamycin in bacteria or G418 (Geneticin®) in eukaryotes
   3155..3688    -  CDS            GmR: gentamycin acetyltransferase; aacC1; confers resistance to gentamycin
   3877..3905    -  promoter       Pc promoter: intI1 (promoter lies within the coding sequence); class 1 integron promoter
   3883..4230    -  CDS            YPR2_ECOLX (fragment): Protein predicted: Swiss-Prot protein existence level 4. From Escherichia coli.
   4235..4419    +  CDS            KanR (fragment): aminoglycoside phosphotransferase; aph(3')-Ia; confers resistance to kanamycin in bacteria or G418 (Geneticin®) in eukaryotes
   4562..5150    +  rep_origin     ori: high-copy-number ColE1/pMB1/pBR322/pUC origin of replication
   5318..5361    -  terminator     rrnB T1 terminator: Escherichia coli rrnB; transcription terminator T1 from the E. coli rrnB gene
   5493..17      +  terminator     rrnB T2 terminator (across the origin): transcription terminator T2 from the E. coli rrnB gene
