[The description below was written by a language model from this plasmid's Addgene catalogue record and pLannotate feature annotations shown in this document.]
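Description:
pEN_TT mCh-V5-NES-EGFP-IBB is a 5.5 kb Gateway entry vector built on the pEN_TTmiRC2 backbone, designed to move a tetracycline-inducible reporter cassette into a destination vector by LR recombination. It is maintained in E. coli at high copy from a ColE1/pUC-type origin and selected with gentamicin. The gentamicin acetyltransferase gene is driven by a class 1 integron Pc promoter. It appears to have been inserted into a former kanamycin resistance gene, since two KanR fragments flank it and neither is expected to be functional. The rrnB T1 and T2 terminators lie upstream of the attL1 site, insulating the cassette from backbone transcription.

Between attL1 and attL2 lies the tight TRE promoter (seven tet operators fused to a minimal CMV promoter), so the promoter and the coding sequence transfer together, and expression depends on a Tet transactivator supplied by the destination vector or the host cell. The open reading frame encodes mCherry followed by a V5 epitope. A short unannotated gap between V5 and EGFP is where the name places the nuclear export signal (NES). EGFP is followed by a fragment of human KPNA2 (importin alpha), corresponding to the importin-beta-binding (IBB) domain, which acts as a nuclear import signal. The insert was cloned between SpeI and MfeI sites. The catalogue lists an N-terminal 3xFLAG tag, but the feature table shows no FLAG annotation, and the few bases between the promoter and mCherry leave little room for one.

A dual-colour protein carrying both export and import signals fits a reporter of nucleocytoplasmic transport, which matches the topic of the associated publication, although the record does not describe the exact readout. No polyadenylation signal is annotated within the cassette, so one is presumably supplied by the destination vector.
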