Addgene plasmid #192314: pEN_TT mCh-V5-NES-EGFP-IBB
Purpose: Gateway entry vector for an inducible mCh-V5-NES-EGFP-IBB
Depositing lab: Kevin Janes. Depositing organization: University of Virginia. Publication: Nucleocytoplasmic transport of active HER2 causes fractional escape from the DCIS-like state. Wang L, Paudel BB, McKnight RA, Janes KA. Nat Commun. 2023 Apr 13;14(1):2110. doi: 10.1038/s41467-023-37914-x. PubMed 37055441.
Backbone
  Vector backbone: pEN_TTmiRC2
  Backbone manufacturer: Addgene #25752
  Vector type: Gateway entry vector
Growth in bacteria
  Bacterial resistance: Gentamicin, 10 μg/mL
  Growth temperature: 37°C
  Growth strain: DH5alpha
  Copy number: High Copy
Gene/Insert
  Gene/Insert name: mCh-V5-NES-EGFP-IBB
  Species: Other
  Tag / fusion protein: 3xFLAG (N terminal on insert)
  Cloning method: Restriction Enzyme; 5′ cloning site SpeI (not destroyed); 3′ cloning site MfeI (not destroyed)
Terms and licenses: Academic/Nonprofit Terms; Industry Terms: Not Available to Industry
How to cite: pEN_TT mCh-V5-NES-EGFP-IBB was a gift from Kevin Janes (Addgene plasmid # 192314 ; http://n2t.net/addgene:192314 ; RRID:Addgene_192314)
